Addgene plasmid #26026: 458 p5E-uasE1b
Depositing lab: Nathan Lawson. Depositing organization: University of Massachusetts, Worcester.
Backbone
  Vector backbone: pENTR
  Backbone size w/o insert (bp): 2605
  Vector type: Entry vector
Growth in bacteria
  Bacterial resistance: Kanamycin, 50 μg/mL
  Growth temperature: 37°C
  Growth strain: DH5alpha
  Copy number: High Copy
Gene/Insert
  Gene/Insert name: E1B basal promoter + UAS repeats
  Insert size (bp): 522
  Cloning method: Gateway Cloning; 5′ cloning site attL1 (not destroyed); 3′ cloning site attR2 (not destroyed)
  Sequencing primers: 5′ M13pUC-fwd; 3′ M13rev
Terms and licenses: Academic/Nonprofit Terms; Industry Terms: Not Available to Industry
Depositor comments: "p5E" refers to 5' entry clones flanked by L4-R1. There are 2 mismatches between depositor's sequence and Addgene's quality control sequence. These mismatches do not affect plasmid function.
How to cite: 458 p5E-uasE1b was a gift from Nathan Lawson (Addgene plasmid # 26026 ; http://n2t.net/addgene:26026 ; RRID:Addgene_26026)
