[The description below was written by a language model from this plasmid's Addgene catalogue record and pLannotate feature annotations shown in this document.]
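Description:
458 p5E-uasE1b is a Gateway 5′ entry clone built on a pENTR backbone, about 3.1 kb in total, with a roughly 0.5 kb insert in a 2.6 kb vector. It is maintained in E. coli at high copy from a ColE1/pUC-type origin and selected with kanamycin through the aph(3′)-Ia (KanR) gene. The rrnB T1 and T2 terminators upstream of the recombination cassette are standard pENTR elements that shield the insert from read-through transcription. The short lacI and lacZα fragments in the annotation appear to be backbone remnants without a functional role.

The payload is a Gal4-responsive synthetic promoter: repeated copies of the 17-mer Gal4 upstream activating sequence (four UAS matches are annotated) placed ahead of the E1B basal promoter, which the annotation picks up as a minimal TATA-box element. This promoter has little activity of its own and drives transcription only when Gal4 or a Gal4-derived activator binds the UAS repeats. pBluescript polylinker remnants and T7 and T3 phage promoters flank the insert, suggesting it was carried over from a pBluescript-type vector, though the record does not say so.

The catalogue fields list the cloning sites as attL1 and attR2, but the depositor comment states that p5E clones are flanked by L4-R1. The feature table agrees with the comment, showing an attL-type site overlapping an attB4 core on the left and attR1 on the right. That arrangement places the UAS-E1B promoter in the 5′ position of a multisite Gateway LR reaction, upstream of a middle-entry coding sequence and a 3′ element in a destination vector, to build Gal4/UAS-dependent expression transgenes. The record does not state the intended organism.
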