Features (pLannotate 1.2.2; 19 found; start..end, strand, type, name):
    121..213     +  CDS            lacI (fragment): lac repressor; lacI; The lac repressor binds to the lac operator to inhibit transcription in E. coli. This inhibition can be relieved by adding lactose or isopropyl-β-D-thiogalactopyranoside (IPTG).
    268..295     -  terminator     rrnB T2 terminator: transcription terminator T2 from the E. coli rrnB gene
    427..470     +  terminator     rrnB T1 terminator: Escherichia coli rrnB; transcription terminator T1 from the E. coli rrnB gene
    517..553     -  CDS            lacZα (fragment): LacZα fragment of β-galactosidase; lacZ fragment
    592..677     +  protein_bind   attL1 (fragment): mutant version of attL; recombination site for the Gateway® LR reaction LR Clonase™
    668..688     +  protein_bind   attB4: mutant version of attB; core recombination site for the Gateway® BP reaction BP Clonase™
    690..708     +  promoter       T7 promoter: promoter for bacteriophage T7 RNA polymerase
    717..758     -  misc_feature   MCS (fragment): pBluescript multiple cloning site
    818..835     +  protein_bind   5X UAS (fragment): five tandem copies of the "ScaI site" 17-mer CGGAGTACTGTCCTCCG, an upstream activating sequence (UAS) that efficiently binds yeast Gal4 (Webster et al., 1988; Pfeiffer et al., 2010) GAL4
    846..863     +  protein_bind   5X UAS (fragment): five tandem copies of the "ScaI site" 17-mer CGGAGTACTGTCCTCCG, an upstream activating sequence (UAS) that efficiently binds yeast Gal4 (Webster et al., 1988; Pfeiffer et al., 2010) GAL4
    918..935     +  protein_bind   5X UAS (fragment): five tandem copies of the "ScaI site" 17-mer CGGAGTACTGTCCTCCG, an upstream activating sequence (UAS) that efficiently binds yeast Gal4 (Webster et al., 1988; Pfeiffer et al., 2010) GAL4
    946..963     +  protein_bind   5X UAS (fragment): five tandem copies of the "ScaI site" 17-mer CGGAGTACTGTCCTCCG, an upstream activating sequence (UAS) that efficiently binds yeast Gal4 (Webster et al., 1988; Pfeiffer et al., 2010) GAL4
   1025..1042    +  promoter       minP (fragment): minimal TATA-box promoter with low basal activity
   1081..1141    -  misc_feature   MCS (fragment): pBluescript multiple cloning site
   1154..1172    -  promoter       T3 promoter: promoter for bacteriophage T3 RNA polymerase
   1173..1296    +  protein_bind   attR1: mutant version of attR; recombination site for the Gateway® LR reaction LR Clonase™
   1369..1387    -  promoter       T7 promoter: promoter for bacteriophage T7 RNA polymerase
   1521..2330    +  CDS            KanR: aminoglycoside phosphotransferase; aph(3')-Ia; confers resistance to kanamycin in bacteria or G418 (Geneticin®) in eukaryotes
   2477..3065    +  rep_origin     ori: high-copy-number ColE1/pMB1/pBR322/pUC origin of replication
>Addgene plasmid #26026 | 458 p5E-uasE1b | depositor full sequence | sequence record 12211 | Author sequence
CTTTCCTGCGTTATCCCCTGATTCTGTGGATAACCGTATTACCGCCTTTGAGTGAGCTGATACCGCTCGC
CGCAGCCGAACGACCGAGCGCAGCGAGTCAGTGAGCGAGGAAGCGGAAGAGCGCCCAATACGCAAACCGC
CTCTCCCCGCGCGTTGGCCGATTCATTAATGCAGCTGGCACGACAGGTTTCCCGACTGGAAAGCGGGCAG
TGAGCGCAACGCAATTAATACGCGTACCGCTAGCCAGGAAGAGTTTGTAGAAACGCAAAAAGGCCATCCG
TCAGGATGGCCTTCTGCTTAGTTTGATGCCTGGCAGTTTATGGCGGGCGTCCTGCCCGCCACCCTCCGGG
CCGTTGCTTCACAACGTTCAAATCCGCTCCCGGCGGATTTGTCCTACTCAGGAGAGCGTTCACCGACAAA
CAACAGATAAAACGAAAGGCCCAGTCTTCCGACTGAGCCTTTCGTTTTATTTGATGCCTGGCAGTTCCCT
ACTCTCGCGTTAACGCTAGCATGGATGTTTTCCCAGTCACGACGTTGTAAAACGACGGCCAGTCTTAAGC
TCGGGCCCGCGTTAACGCTACCATGGAGCTCCAAATAATGATTTTATTTTGACTGATAGTGACCTGTTCG
TTGCAACAAATTGATAAGCAATGCTTTTTTATAATGCCAACTTTGTATAGAAAAGTTGGTAATACGACTC
ACTATAGGGCGAATTGGGTACCGGGCCCCCCCTCGAGGTCGACGGTATCGATAAGCTTAGGCCTCCAAGG
CGGAGTACTGTCCTCCGGGCTGGCGGAGTACTGTCCTCCGGCAAGGTCGGAGTACTGTCCTCCGACACTA
GAGGTCGGAGTACTGTCCTCCGACGCAAGGCGGAGTACTGTCCTCCGGGCTGGCGGAGTACTGTCCTCCG
GCAAGGTCGGAGTACTGTCCTCCGACACTAGAGGTCGGAGTACTGTCCTCCGACGCAAGGCGGAGTACTG
TCCTCCGGGCTGGCGGAGTACTGTCCTCCGGCAAGGGTCGACTCTAGAGGGTATATAATGGATCCCATCG
CGTCTCAGCCTCACTTTGAGCTCCTCCACACGAATTCCTGCAGCCCGGGGGATCCACTAGTTCTAGAGCG
GCCGCCACCGCGGTGGAGCTCCAGCTTTTGTTCCCTTTAGTGAGGGTTAATTCAAGTTTGTACAAAAAAG
TTGAACGAGAAACGTAAAATGATATAAATATCAATATATTAAATTAGATTTTGCATAAAAAACAGACTAC
ATAATACTGTAAAACACAACATATGCAGTCACTATGAATCAACTACTTAGATGGTATTAGTGACCTGTAG
AATTCGAGCTCTAGAGCTGCAGGGCGGCCGCGATATCCCCTATAGTGAGTCGTATTACATGGTCATAGCT
GTTTCCTGGCAGCTCTGGCCCGTGTCTCAAAATCTCTGATGTTACATTGCACAAGATAAAAATATATCAT
CATGAACAATAAAACTGTCTGCTTACATAAACAGTAATACAAGGGGTGTTATGAGCCATATTCAACGGGA
AACGTCGAGGCCGCGATTAAATTCCAACATGGATGCTGATTTATATGGGTATAAATGGGCTCGCGATAAT
GTCGGGCAATCAGGTGCGACAATCTATCGCTTGTATGGGAAGCCCGATGCGCCAGAGTTGTTTCTGAAAC
ATGGCAAAGGTAGCGTTGCCAATGATGTTACAGATGAGATGGTCAGACTAAACTGGCTGACGGAATTTAT
GCCTCTTCCGACCATCAAGCATTTTATCCGTACTCCTGATGATGCATGGTTACTCACCACTGCGATCCCC
GGAAAAACAGCATTCCAGGTATTAGAAGAATATCCTGATTCAGGTGAAAATATTGTTGATGCGCTGGCAG
TGTTCCTGCGCCGGTTGCATTCGATTCCTGTTTGTAATTGTCCTTTTAACAGCGATCGCGTATTTCGTCT
CGCTCAGGCGCAATCACGAATGAATAACGGTTTGGTTGATGCGAGTGATTTTGATGACGAGCGTAATGGC
TGGCCTGTTGAACAAGTCTGGAAAGAAATGCATAAACTTTTGCCATTCTCACCGGATTCAGTCGTCACTC
ATGGTGATTTCTCACTTGATAACCTTATTTTTGACGAGGGGAAATTAATAGGTTGTATTGATGTTGGACG
AGTCGGAATCGCAGACCGATACCAGGATCTTGCCATCCTATGGAACTGCCTCGGTGAGTTTTCTCCTTCA
TTACAGAAACGGCTTTTTCAAAAATATGGTATTGATAATCCTGATATGAATAAATTGCAGTTTCATTTGA
TGCTCGATGAGTTTTTCTAATCAGAATTGGTTAATTGGTTGTAACACTGGCAGAGCATTACGCTGACTTG
ACGGGACGGCGCAAGCTCATGACCAAAATCCCTTAACGTGAGTTACGCGTCGTTCCACTGAGCGTCAGAC
CCCGTAGAAAAGATCAAAGGATCTTCTTGAGATCCTTTTTTTCTGCGCGTAATCTGCTGCTTGCAAACAA
AAAAACCACCGCTACCAGCGGTGGTTTGTTTGCCGGATCAAGAGCTACCAACTCTTTTTCCGAAGGTAAC
TGGCTTCAGCAGAGCGCAGATACCAAATACTGTCCTTCTAGTGTAGCCGTAGTTAGGCCACCACTTCAAG
AACTCTGTAGCACCGCCTACATACCTCGCTCTGCTAATCCTGTTACCAGTGGCTGCTGCCAGTGGCGATA
AGTCGTGTCTTACCGGGTTGGACTCAAGACGATAGTTACCGGATAAGGCGCAGCGGTCGGGCTGAACGGG
GGGTTCGTGCACACAGCCCAGCTTGGAGCGAACGACCTACACCGAACTGAGATACCTACAGCGTGAGCAT
TGAGAAAGCGCCACGCTTCCCGAAGGGAGAAAGGCGGACAGGTATCCGGTAAGCGGCAGGGTCGGAACAG
GAGAGCGCACGAGGGAGCTTCCAGGGGGAAACGCCTGGTATCTTTATAGTCCTGTCGGGTTTCGCCACCT
CTGACTTGAGCGTCGATTTTTGTGATGCTCGTCAGGGGGGCGGAGCCTATGGAAAAACGCCAGCAACGCG
GCCTTTTTACGGTTCCTGGCCTTTTGCTGGCCTTTTGCTCACATGTT
