>Addgene plasmid #26026 | 458 p5E-uasE1b | addgene partial sequence | sequence record 32080 | 26026 with M13pUC-fwd
GAGTTACGCTACCATGGAGCTCCAAATAATGATTTTATTTTGACTGATAGTGACCTGTTCGTTGCAACAA
ATTGATAAGCAATGCTTTTTTATAATGCCAACTTTGTATAGAAAAGTTGGTAATACGACTCACTATAGGG
CGAATTGGGTACCGGGCCCCCCCTCGAGGTCGACGGTATCGATAAGCTTAGGCCTCCAAGGCGGAGTACT
GTCCTCCGGGCTGGCGGAGTACTGTCCTCCGGCAAGGTCGGAGTACTGTCCTCCGACACTAGAGGTCGGA
GTACTGTCCTCCGACGCAAGGCGGAGTACTGTCCTCCGGGCTGCGGAGTACTGTCCTCCGGCAAGGTCGG
AGTACTGTCCTCCGACACTAGAGGTCGGAGTACTGTCCTCCGACGCAAGGCGGAGTACTGTCCTCCGGGC
TGGCGGAGTACTGTCCTCCGGCAAGGGTCGACTCTAGAGGGTATATAATGGATCCCATCGCGTCTCAGCC
TCACTTTGAGCTCCTCCACACGAATTCCTGCAGCCCGGGGGATCCACTAGTTCTAGAGCGGCCGCCACCG
CGGTGGAGCTCCAGCTTTTGTTCCCTTTAGTGAGGGTTAATTCAAGTTTGTACAAAAAAGTTGAACGAGA
AACGTAAAATGATATAAATATCAATATATTAAATTAGATTTTGCATAAAAAACAGACTACATAATACTGT
AAAACACAACATATGCAGTCACTATGAACCAACTACTTAGATGGTATTAGTGACCTGTAGAATTCGAGCT
CTAGAGCTGCAGGGCGGCCGCGATATCCCCTATAGTGAGTCGTATTACATGGTCATAGCTGTTTCCTGGC
AGCTCTGG
